>Addgene plasmid #238825 | CMV/H3.3 SmBiT Vector | addgene full sequence | sequence record 481981 | Addgene NGS Result
GCAGATTACGCGCAGAAAAAAAGGATTTCAAGAAGATCCTTTGATCTTTTCTACGGGGTCTGACGCTCAG
TGGAACGAAAACTCACGTTAAGGGATTTTGGTCATGAGATTATCAAAAAGGATCTTCACCTAGATCCTTT
TATAGTCCGGAAATACAGGAACGCACGCTGGATGGCCCTTCGCTGGGATGGTGAAACCATGAAAAATGGC
AGCTTCAGTGGATTAAGTGGGGGTAATGTGGCCTGTACCCTCTGGTTGCATAGGTATTCATACGGTTAAA
ATTTATCAGGCGCGATTGCGGCAGTTTTTCGGGTGGTTTGTTGCCATTTTTACCTGTCTGCTGCCGTGAT
CGCGCTGAACGCGTTTTAGCGGTGCGTACAATTAAGGGATTATGGTAAATCCACTTACTGTCTGCCCTCG
TAGCCATCGAGATAAACCGCAGTACTCCGGCCACGATGCGTCCGGCGTAGAGGATCGAGATCTTCAATAT
TGGCCATTAGCCATATTATTCATTGGTTATATAGCATAAATCAATATTGGCTATTGGCCATTGCATACGT
TGTATCTATATCATAATATGTACATTTATATTGGCTCATGTCCAATATGACCGCCATGTTGGCATTGATT
ATTGACTAGTTATTAATAGTAATCAATTACGGGGTCATTAGTTCATAGCCCATATATGGAGTTCCGCGTT
ACATAACTTACGGTAAATGGCCCGCCTGGCTGACCGCCCAACGACCCCCGCCCATTGACGTCAATAATGA
CGTATGTTCCCATAGTAACGCCAATAGGGACTTTCCATTGACGTCAATGGGTGGAGTATTTACGGTAAAC
TGCCCACTTGGCAGTACATCAAGTGTATCATATGCCAAGTCCGCCCCCTATTGACGTCAATGACGGTAAA
TGGCCCGCCTGGCATTATGCCCAGTACATGACCTTACGGGACTTTCCTACTTGGCAGTACATCTACGTAT
TAGTCATCGCTATTACCATGGTGATGCGGTTTTGGCAGTACACCAATGGGCGTGGATAGCGGTTTGACTC
ACGGGGATTTCCAAGTCTCCACCCCATTGACGTCAATGGGAGTTTGTTTTGGCACCAAAATCAACGGGAC
TTTCCAAAATGTCGTAATAACCCCGCCCCGTTGACGCAAATGGGCGGTAGGCGTGTACGGTGGGAGGTCT
ATATAAGCAGAGCTGGTTTAGTGAACCGTCAGATCACTAGAAGCTTTATTGCGGTAGTTTATCACAGTTA
AATTGCTAACGCAGTCAGTGCTTCTGACACAACAGTCTCGAACTTAAGCTGCAGAAGTTGGTCGTGAGGC
ACTGGGCAGGTAAGTATCAAGGTTACAAGACAGGTTTAAGGAGACCAATAGAAACTGGGCTTGTCGAGAC
AGAGAAGACTCTTGCGTTTCTGATAGGCACCTATTGGTCTTACTGACATCCACTTTGCCTTTCTCTCCAC
AGGTGTCCACTCCCAGTTCAATTACAGCTCTTAAGGCTAGAGTATTAATACGACTCACTATAGGGCTAGC
GATCGCC
[408 nt withheld, positions 1548-1955]
GTTTCTCAAGGCAGTTCAGGTGGTGGCGGGAGCGGAGGTGGAGGCTCGAGCGGTGTGACCGGCTACCGGC
TGTTCGAGGAGATTCTGTAAGGCCGCGACTCTAGAGTCGACCTGCAGGCATGCAAGCTGATCCGGCTGCT
AACAAAGCCCGAAAGGAAGCTGAGTTGGCTGCTGCCACCGCTGAGCAATAACTAGCATAACCCCTTGGGG
CGGCCGCTTCGAGCAGACATGATAAGATACATTGATGAGTTTGGACAAACCACAACTAGAATGCAGTGAA
AAAAATGCTTTATTTGTGAAATTTGTGATGCTATTGCTTTATTTGTAACCATTATAAGCTGCAATAAACA
AGTTAACAACAACAATTGCATTCATTTTATGTTTCAGGTTCAGGGGGAGATGTGGGAGGTTTTTTTAAGC
AAGTAAAACCTCTACAAATGTGGTAAAATCGAATTTTAACAAAATATTAACGCTTACAATTTCCTGATGC
GGTATTTTCTCCTTACGCATCTGTGCGGTATTTCACACCGCATACGCGGATCTGCGCAGCACCATGGCCT
GAAATAACCTCTGAAAGAGGAACTTGGTTAGGTACCTTCTGAGGCGGAAAGAACCAGCTGTGGAATGTGT
GTCAGTTAGGGTGTGGAAAGTCCCCAGGCTCCCCAGCAGGCAGAAGTATGCAAAGCATGCATCTCAATTA
GTCAGCAACCAGGTGTGGAAAGTCCCCAGGCTCCCCAGCAGGCAGAAGTATGCAAAGCATGCATCTCAAT
TAGTCAGCAACCATAGTCCCGCCCCTAACTCCGCCCATCCCGCCCCTAACTCCGCCCAGTTCCGCCCATT
CTCCGCCCCATGGCTGACTAATTTTTTTTATTTATGCAGAGGCCGAGGCCGCCTCGGCCTCTGAGCTATT
CCAGAAGTAGTGAGGAGGCTTTTTTGGAGGCCTAGGCTTTTGCAAAAAGCTTAATTAACTGTTGACAATT
AATCATCGGCATAGTATATCGGCATAGTATAATACGACAAGGTGAGGAACTAAACCCAGGAGGCAGATCA
TGATTGAACAAGATGGATTGCACGCAGGTTCTCCGGCCGCTTGGGTGGAGAGGCTATTCGGCTATGACTG
GGCACAACAGACAATCGGCTGCTCTGATGCCGCCGTGTTCCGGCTGTCAGCGCAGGGGCGCCCGGTTCTT
TTTGTCAAGACCGACCTGTCCGGTGCCCTGAATGAACTGCAGGACGAGGCAGCGCGGCTATCGTGGCTGG
CCACGACGGGCGTTCCTTGCGCAGCTGTGCTCGACGTTGTCACTGAAGCGGGAAGGGACTGGCTGCTATT
GGGCGAAGTGCCGGGGCAGGATCTCCTGTCATCTCACCTTGCTCCTGCCGAGAAAGTATCCATCATGGCT
GATGCAATGCGGCGGCTGCATACGCTTGATCCGGCTACCTGCCCATTCGACCACCAAGCGAAACATCGCA
TCGAGCGAGCACGTACTCGGATGGAAGCCGGTCTTGTCGATCAGGATGATCTGGACGAAGAGCATCAGGG
GCTCGCGCCAGCCGAACTGTTCGCCAGGCTCAAGGCGCGCATGCCCGACGGCGAGGATCTCGTCGTGACC
CATGGCGATGCCTGCTTGCCGAATATCATGGTGGAAAATGGCCGCTTTTCTGGATTCATCGACTGTGGCC
GGCTGGGTGTGGCGGACCGCTATCAGGACATAGCGTTGGCTACCCGTGATATTGCTGAAGAGCTTGGCGG
CGAATGGGCTGACCGCTTCCTCGTGCTTTACGGTATCGCCGCTCCCGATTCGCAGCGCATCGCCTTCTAT
CGCCTTCTTGACGAGTTCTTCTGAGCGGGACTCTGGGGTTCGAAATGACCGACCAAGCGACGCCCAACCT
GCCATCACGATGGCCGCAATAAAATATCTTTATTTTCATTACATCTGTGTGTTGGTTTTTTGTGTGAATC
GATAGCGATAAGGATCCTCTTTGCGCTTGCGTTTTCCCTTGTCCAGATAGCCCAGTAGCTGACATTCATC
CGGGGTCAGCACCGTTTCTGCGGACTGGCTTTCTACCCGGTATCAGCTCACTCAAAGGCGGTAATACGGT
TATCCACAGAATCAGGGGATAACGCAGGAAAGAACATGTGAGCAAAAGGCCAGCAAAAGGCCAGGAACCG
TAAAAAGGCCGCGTTGCTGGCGTTTTTCCATAGGCTCCGCCCCCCTGACGAGCATCACAAAAATCGACGC
TCAAGTCAGAGGTGGCGAAACCCGACAGGACTATAAAGATACCAGGCGTTTCCCCCTGGAAGCTCCCTCG
TGCGCTCTCCTGTTCCGACCCTGCCGCTTACCGGATACCTGTCCGCCTTTCTCCCTTCGGGAAGCGTGGC
GCTTTCTCATAGCTCACGCTGTAGGTATCTCAGTTCGGTGTAGGTCGTTCGCTCCAAGCTGGGCTGTGTG
CACGAACCCCCCGTTCAGCCCGACCGCTGCGCCTTATCCGGTAACTATCGTCTTGAGTCCAACCCGGTAA
GACACGACTTATCGCCACTGGCAGCAGCCACTGGTAACAGGATTAGCAGAGCGAGGTATGTAGGCGGTGC
TACAGAGTTCTTGAAGTGGTGGCCTAACTACGGCTACACTAGAAGGACAGTATTTGGTATCTGCGCTCTG
CTGAAGCCAGTTACCTTCGGAAAAAGAGTTGGTAGCTCTTGATCCGGCAAACAAACCACCGCTGGTAGCG
GTGGTTTTTTTGTTTGCAAGCA
Features (pLannotate 1.2.2; 19 found; start..end, strand, type, name):
    147..430     +  misc_feature   cer region: ColE1-derived recombination site that helps to maintain plasmids as monomers
    623..1000    +  enhancer       CMV enhancer: human cytomegalovirus immediate early enhancer
   1002..1201    +  promoter       CMV promoter: human cytomegalovirus (CMV) immediate early promoter
   1340..1472    +  intron         chimeric intron: chimera between introns from human β-globin and immunoglobulin heavy chain genes
   1516..1534    +  promoter       T7 promoter: promoter for bacteriophage T7 RNA polymerase
   1548..1955    +  CDS            His3.3A (sequence withheld): H33A_DROME - Experimental evidence at protein level: Swiss-Prot protein existence level 1. Variant histone H3 which replaces conventional H3 in a wide range of nucleosomes in active genes and is specifically enriched in modifications associated with active chromatin. Constitutes the predominant form of histone H3 in non-dividing cells and is incorporated into chromatin independently of DNA synthesis. Deposited at sites of nucleosomal displacement throughout transcribed genes, suggesting that it represents an epigenetic imprint of transcriptionally active chromatin. Nucleosomes wrap and compact
   2054..2083    +  misc_feature   MCS (fragment): pUC18/19 multiple cloning site
   2090..2139    +  CDS            SET1 (fragment): solubility-enhancement tag derived from T7 phage gene 10B
   2147..2166    +  terminator     T7 terminator (fragment): transcription terminator for bacteriophage T7 RNA polymerase
   2188..2309    -  polyA_signal   SV40 poly(A) signal: SV40 polyadenylation signal
   2332..2400    -  CDS            large T antigen (fragment): large T antigen from SV40 (simian virus 40)
   2405..2437    +  rep_origin     M13 ori (fragment): M13 bacteriophage origin of replication; arrow indicates direction of (+) strand synthesis
   2438..2489    -  misc_feature   bom (fragment): basis of mobility region from pBR322
   2554..2911    +  promoter       SV40 promoter: SV40 enhancer and early promoter
   2926..2973    +  promoter       EM7 promoter: synthetic bacterial promoter&nbsp
   3005..3796    +  CDS            neo: KKA2_KLEPN - Also known as kan, nptII. Experimental evidence at protein level: Swiss-Prot protein existence level 1. Resistance to kanamycin, neomycin, paromomycin, ribostamycin, butirosin and gentamicin B. From Klebsiella pneumoniae.
   3863..3911    +  polyA_signal   poly(A) signal: synthetic polyadenylation signal
   3932..4021    -  CDS            tnpA (fragment): TN5P_ECOLX - Also known as tnp. Experimental evidence at protein level: Swiss-Prot protein existence level 1. Mediates transposition of transposon Tn5 by a 'cut and paste' mechanism. First, the monomeric transposase binds the 19 bp inverted DNA repeats flanking the transposon. Then, dimerization of the DNA- bound transposase creates a synaptic DNA complex. After nicking of the first DNA strand, excision of the transposon proceeds through a series of intermediates. The transposase then mediates the insertion of the transposon at a new site by strand transfer. The activity of the wild- type tran
   4150..31      -  rep_origin     ori (across the origin): high-copy-number ColE1/pMB1/pBR322/pUC origin of replication
