[The description below was written by a language model from this plasmid's Addgene catalogue record and pLannotate feature annotations shown in this document.]
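Description:
CMV/H3.3 SmBiT Vector is a 4.7 kb mammalian expression plasmid built on the pFC216K SmBiT CMV-neo Flexi Vector backbone and designed to produce human histone H3.3 fused at its C terminus to SmBiT, the small peptide subunit of the split NanoLuc (NanoBiT) luciferase. It is maintained in E. coli through a high-copy ColE1/pUC-type origin, with a cer recombination site that helps keep the plasmid monomeric. A single neo (nptII) coding sequence provides selection in both hosts. The bacterial EM7 promoter drives it for kanamycin resistance, and the SV40 enhancer/early promoter, paired with a synthetic poly(A) signal, drives it for neomycin-class selection in mammalian cells.

The expression cassette runs from the CMV immediate early enhancer and promoter through a chimeric β-globin/immunoglobulin intron, which generally improves transcript processing and expression, into the H3.3 open reading frame, and ends at an SV40 polyadenylation signal. A T7 promoter just upstream of the coding sequence, along with a partial T7 terminator downstream, would also permit in vitro transcription. The automated annotation matches the histone to the Drosophila His3.3A entry, which reflects the extreme conservation of this protein; the catalogue lists the insert as unmutated human H3.3. The SmBiT tag is not annotated as a feature, but the catalogue places it on the backbone downstream of the insert. Several short fragment hits in that region and beyond (MCS, SET1, large T antigen, M13 ori, bom, tnpA) are probably partial or incidental matches rather than functional parts.

SmBiT has little activity alone and yields luminescence when brought together with the complementary LgBiT subunit. This construct would therefore typically serve as the chromatin-side partner in live-cell complementation assays that report interactions between H3.3 and LgBiT-tagged proteins, although the record itself states only the expression purpose.
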