Addgene plasmid #238825: CMV/H3.3 SmBiT Vector
Purpose: Express Histone 3.3-SmBiT Fusion Protein in Mammalian Cells under a CMV promoter
Depositing lab: Promega Corporation.
Backbone
  Vector backbone: pFC216K SmBiT CMV-neo Flexi Vector
  Vector type: Mammalian Expression
  Selectable markers: Neomycin
Growth in bacteria
  Bacterial resistance: Kanamycin, 50 μg/mL
  Growth temperature: 37°C
  Growth strain: DH5alpha
  Copy number: High Copy
Gene/Insert
  Gene/Insert name: Histone 3.3
  Species: H. sapiens (human)
  Mutation: None
  Promoter: CMV
  Tag / fusion protein: SmBiT (C terminal on backbone)
  Cloning method: Other
Terms and licenses: Academic/Nonprofit Terms; Industry Terms
How to cite: CMV/H3.3 SmBiT Vector was a gift from Promega Corporation (Addgene plasmid # 238825 ; http://n2t.net/addgene:238825 ; RRID:Addgene_238825)
